Addgene plasmid #141753: TFORF0904
Purpose: Lentiviral vector for overexpressing transcription factor ORFs with unique 24-bp barcodes. Barcodes facilitate identification of transcription factors in pooled screens.
Depositing lab: Feng Zhang. Depositing organization: Broad Institute. Publication: A transcription factor atlas of directed differentiation. Joung J, Ma S, Tay T, Geiger-Schuller KR, Kirchgatterer PC, Verdine VK, Guo B, Arias-Garcia MA, Allen WE, Singh A, Kuksenko O, Abudayyeh OO, Gootenberg JS, Fu Z, Macrae RK, Buenrostro JD, Regev A, Zhang F. Cell. 2023 Jan 5;186(1):209-229.e26. doi: 10.1016/j.cell.2022.11.026. PubMed 36608654.
Backbone
  Vector backbone: pLX_TRC317
  Backbone manufacturer: Broad Institute Genetic Perturbation Platform
  Backbone size w/o insert (bp): 8264
  Vector type: Mammalian Expression, Lentiviral
  Selectable markers: Puromycin
Growth in bacteria
  Bacterial resistance: Ampicillin, 100 μg/mL
  Growth temperature: 37°C
  Growth strain: NEB Stable
  Copy number: High Copy
Gene/Insert
  Gene/Insert name: DNAJC1
  Species: H. sapiens (human)
  Insert size (bp): 1766
  Entrez Gene: DNAJC1 (a.k.a. DNAJL1, ERdj1, HTJ1, MTJ1)
  Promoter: EF1a
  Cloning method: Unknown
  Sequencing primers: 5′ GGGTGGAGACTGAAGTTAGGCCAG; 3′ CACATAGCGTAAAAGGAGCAACATAG
Terms and licenses: Academic/Nonprofit Terms; Industry Terms: Not Available to Industry
Depositor comments: NM_022365,ENST00000376980 . The transcription factor ORF portion of this plasmid was synthesized by Genewiz. Please test multiple small colonies in case of plasmid recombination. To make this collection available in a timely manner, a portion of this collection was not fully sequenced by Addgene. If an Addgene verified full plasmid sequence is not available, please contact us prior to placing an order to request the full sequence.
How to cite: TFORF0904 was a gift from Feng Zhang (Addgene plasmid # 141753 ; http://n2t.net/addgene:141753 ; RRID:Addgene_141753)
