[The description below was written by a language model from this plasmid's Addgene catalogue record and pLannotate feature annotations shown in this document.]
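Description:
TFORF0904 is a lentiviral mammalian expression plasmid built on the pLX_TRC317 backbone, one member of a barcoded transcription factor ORF collection designed for pooled overexpression screens. It carries the human DNAJC1 open reading frame (also known as ERdj1, HTJ1 or MTJ1), a synthesized ORF placed directly downstream of the strong constitutive EF-1α promoter. According to the record, each clone in the collection also carries a unique 24-bp barcode so that the ORF delivered to a cell can be identified by sequencing. The barcode is not annotated in the feature table, so its exact position is not stated. A WPRE follows the ORF region and enhances transcript stability and expression.

The viral architecture is that of a third-generation, self-inactivating vector. An RSV promoter drives a truncated HIV-1 5' LTR, followed by the Ψ packaging signal with a gag fragment, the RRE for Rev-dependent nuclear export, a cPPT/CTS element, and a ΔU3 3' LTR with a downstream SV40 poly(A) signal. Upstream of the EF-1α cassette, an SV40 early promoter/origin region drives puromycin N-acetyltransferase, which allows selection of transduced mammalian cells. Packaging functions must be supplied in trans. In bacteria the plasmid is maintained through a high-copy ColE1/pUC-type origin and ampicillin resistance, and it also contains an f1 origin and residual lac, T7 and T3 cloning-vector sequences. The short fragments annotated as U6 promoter, small t antigen and Rev are probably incidental matches rather than functional units. The depositor cautions that the plasmid can recombine during propagation, a common issue with LTR-containing vectors. The full sequenced record is about 10 kb, consistent with the stated backbone and insert sizes.
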