Features (pLannotate 1.2.2; 31 found; start..end, strand, type, name):
      5..231     +  promoter       RSV promoter: Rous sarcoma virus enhancer/promoter
    232..412     +  LTR            5' LTR (truncated): truncated 5' long terminal repeat (LTR) from HIV-1
    459..584     +  misc_feature   HIV-1 Ψ: packaging signal of human immunodeficiency virus type 1
    568..931     +  CDS            HIV-1 gag (fragment): gag protein from human immunodeficiency virus 1; gag
   1077..1310    +  misc_feature   RRE: The Rev response element (RRE) of HIV-1 allows for Rev-dependent mRNA export from the nucleus to the cytoplasm.
   1687..1713    +  CDS            Rev (fragment): human immunodeficiency virus 1 (HIV-1) Rev protein; rev; enhances nuclear export of unspliced and incompletely spliced viral mRNAs
   1720..1743    +  promoter       SV40 promoter (fragment): SV40 early promoter
   1744..1815    +  promoter       SV40 promoter (fragment): SV40 enhancer and early promoter
   1839..1974    +  rep_origin     SV40 ori: SV40 origin of replication
   2020..2616    +  CDS            PuroR (fragment): puromycin N-acetyltransferase; pac from Streptomyces; confers resistance to puromycin
   2665..2782    +  misc_feature   cPPT/CTS: central polypurine tract and central termination sequence of HIV-1
   2847..2913    +  CDS            small t antigen (fragment): SV40 (simian virus 40) small t antigen
   2920..4098    +  promoter       EF-1α promoter: strong constitutive promoter for human elongation factor EF-1α
   4115..5776    +  CDS            DNAJC1: DNJC1_HUMAN - Also known as HTJ1. Experimental evidence at protein level: Swiss-Prot protein existence level 1. May modulate protein synthesis. From Homo sapiens (Human).
   5792..5845    +  promoter       U6 promoter (fragment): RNA polymerase III promoter for human U6 snRNA
   5887..6475    +  misc_feature   WPRE: woodchuck hepatitis virus posttranscriptional regulatory element
   6526..6545    +  misc_feature   cPPT/CTS (fragment): central polypurine tract and central termination sequence of HIV-1
   6547..6780    +  LTR            3' LTR (ΔU3): self-inactivating 3' long terminal repeat (LTR) from HIV-1
   6858..6979    +  polyA_signal   SV40 poly(A) signal: SV40 polyadenylation signal
   7019..7154    +  rep_origin     SV40 ori: SV40 origin of replication
   7175..7193    -  promoter       T7 promoter: promoter for bacteriophage T7 RNA polymerase
   7201..7356    +  CDS            lacZα (fragment): LacZα fragment of β-galactosidase; lacZ fragment
   7361..7789    +  rep_origin     f1 ori (sequence partly withheld): f1 bacteriophage origin of replication; arrow indicates direction of (+) strand synthesis
   7842..7946    +  promoter       AmpR promoter: bla
   7947..8807    +  CDS            AmpR: β-lactamase; bla; confers resistance to ampicillin, carbenicillin, and related antibiotics
   8978..9566    +  rep_origin     ori: high-copy-number ColE1/pMB1/pBR322/pUC origin of replication
   9749..9841    +  CDS            lacI (fragment): lac repressor; lacI; The lac repressor binds to the lac operator to inhibit transcription in E. coli. This inhibition can be relieved by adding lactose or isopropyl-β-D-thiogalactopyranoside (IPTG).
   9854..9875    +  protein_bind   CAP binding site: CAP binding activates transcription in the presence of cAMP. E. coli catabolite activator protein
   9890..9920    +  promoter       lac promoter: promoter for the E. coli lac operon
   9928..9944    +  protein_bind   lac operator: The lac repressor binds to the lac operator to inhibit transcription in E. coli. This inhibition can be relieved by adding lactose or isopropyl-β-D-thiogalactopyranoside (IPTG). lac repressor encoded by lacI
   9989..10007   +  promoter       T3 promoter: promoter for bacteriophage T3 RNA polymerase
>Addgene plasmid #141753 | TFORF0904 | addgene full sequence | sequence record 404294 | Addgene NGS Result
TTAATGTAGTCTTATGCAATACTCTTGTAGTCTTGCAACATGGTAACGATGAGTTAGCAACATGCCTTAC
AAGGAGAGAAAAAGCACCGTGCATGCCGATTGGTGGAAGTAAGGTGGTACGATCGTGCCTTATTAGGAAG
GCAACAGACGGGTCTGACATGGATTGGACGAACCACTGAATTGCCGCATTGCAGAGATATTGTATTTAAG
TGCCTAGCTCGATACATAAACGGGTCTCTCTGGTTAGACCAGATCTGAGCCTGGGAGCTCTCTGGCTAAC
TAGGGAACCCACTGCTTAAGCCTCAATAAAGCTTGCCTTGAGTGCTTCAAGTAGTGTGTGCCCGTCTGTT
GTGTGACTCTGGTAACTAGAGATCCCTCAGACCCTTTTAGTCAGTGTGGAAAATCTCTAGCAGTGGCGCC
CGAACAGGGACTTGAAAGCGAAAGGGAAACCAGAGGAGCTCTCTCGACGCAGGACTCGGCTTGCTGAAGC
GCGCACGGCAAGAGGCGAGGGGCGGCGACTGGTGAGTACGCCAAAAATTTTGACTAGCGGAGGCTAGAAG
GAGAGAGATGGGTGCGAGAGCGTCAGTATTAAGCGGGGGAGAATTAGATCGCGATGGGAAAAAATTCGGT
TAAGGCCAGGGGGAAAGAAAAAATATAAATTAAAACATATAGTATGGGCAAGCAGGGAGCTAGAACGATT
CGCAGTTAATCCTGGCCTGTTAGAAACATCAGAAGGCTGTAGACAAATACTGGGACAGCTACAACCATCC
CTTCAGACAGGATCAGAAGAACTTAGATCATTATATAATACAGTAGCAACCCTCTATTGTGTGCATCAAA
GGATAGAGATAAAAGACACCAAGGAAGCTTTAGACAAGATAGAGGAAGAGCAAAACAAAAGTAAGACCAC
CGCACAGCAAGCGGCCGCTGATCTTCAGACCTGGAGGAGGAGATATGAGGGACAATTGGAGAAGTGAATT
ATATAAATATAAAGTAGTAAAAATTGAACCATTAGGAGTAGCACCCACCAAGGCAAAGAGAAGAGTGGTG
CAGAGAGAAAAAAGAGCAGTGGGAATAGGAGCTTTGTTCCTTGGGTTCTTGGGAGCAGCAGGAAGCACTA
TGGGCGCAGCGTCAATGACGCTGACGGTACAGGCCAGACAATTATTGTCTGGTATAGTGCAGCAGCAGAA
CAATTTGCTGAGGGCTATTGAGGCGCAACAGCATCTGTTGCAACTCACAGTCTGGGGCATCAAGCAGCTC
CAGGCAAGAATCCTGGCTGTGGAAAGATACCTAAAGGATCAACAGCTCCTGGGGATTTGGGGTTGCTCTG
GAAAACTCATTTGCACCACTGCTGTGCCTTGGAATGCTAGTTGGAGTAATAAATCTCTGGAACAGATTTG
GAATCACACGACCTGGATGGAGTGGGACAGAGAAATTAACAATTACACAAGCTTAATACACTCCTTAATT
GAAGAATCGCAAAACCAGCAAGAAAAGAATGAACAAGAATTATTGGAATTAGATAAATGGGCAAGTTTGT
GGAATTGGTTTAACATAACAAATTGGCTGTGGTATATAAAATTATTCATAATGATAGTAGGAGGCTTGGT
AGGTTTAAGAATAGTTTTTGCTGTACTTTCTATAGTGAATAGAGTTAGGCAGGGATATTCACCATTATCG
TTTCAGACCCACCTCCCAACCCCGAGGGGACCCATGCATTGCATCTCAATTAGTCAGCAACCAGGTGTGG
AAAGTCCCCAGGCTCCCCAGCAGGCAGAAGTATGCAAAGCATGCGTCTCAATTAGTCAGCAACCATAGTC
CCGCCCCTAACTCCGCCCATCCCGCCCCTAACTCCGCCCAGTTCCGCCCATTCTCCGCCCCATGGCTGAC
TAATTTTTTTTATTTATGCAGAGGCCGAGGCCGCCTCGGCCTCTGAGCTATTCCAGAAGTAGTGAGGAGG
CTTTTTTGGAGGCCTAGGCTTTTGCAAAAAGCTTTCTAGAGGTACCACCGGAGCTTACCATGACCGAGTA
CAAGCCCACGGTGCGCCTCGCCACCCGCGACGACGTCCCCAGGGCCGTACGCACCCTCGCCGCCGCGTTC
GCCGACTACCCCGCCACGCGCCACACCGTCGATCCGGACCGCCACATCGAGCGGGTCACCGAGCTGCAAG
AACTCTTCCTCACGCGCGTCGGGCTCGACATCGGCAAGGTGTGGGTCGCGGACGACGGCGCCGCCGTGGC
GGTCTGGACCACGCCGGAGAGCGTCGAAGCGGGGGCGGTGTTCGCCGAGATCGGCCCGCGCATGGCCGAG
TTGAGCGGTTCCCGGCTGGCCGCGCAGCAACAGATGGAAGGCCTCCTGGCGCCGCACCGGCCCAAGGAGC
CCGCGTGGTTCCTGGCCACCGTCGGCGTCTCGCCCGACCACCAGGGCAAGGGTCTGGGCAGCGCCGTCGT
GCTCCCCGGAGTGGAGGCGGCCGAGCGCGCCGGGGTGCCCGCCTTCCTGGAGACCTCCGCGCCCCGCAAC
CTCCCCTTCTACGAGCGGCTCGGCTTCACCGTCACCGCCGACGTCGAGGTGCCCGAAGGACCGCGCACCT
GGTGCATGACCCGCAAGCCCGGTGCCAGTTAACGAATTCTAGATCTTGAGACAAATGGCAGTATTCATCC
ACAATTTTAAAAGAAAAGGGGGGATTGGGGGGTACAGTGCAGGGGAAAGAATAGTAGACATAATAGCAAC
AGACATACAAACTAAAGAATTACAAAAACAAATTACAAAAATTCAAAATTTTCGGGTTTATTACAGGGAC
AGCAGAGATCCACTTTGGCGCCGGCTCGAGGCCTGCAGGTGCAAAGATGGATAAAGTTTTAAACAGAGAG
GAATCTTTGCAGCTAATGGACCTTCTAGGTCTTGAAAGGAGTGGGAATTGGCTCCGGTGCCCGTCAGTGG
GCAGAGCGCACATCGCCCACAGTCCCCGAGAAGTTGGGGGGAGGGGTCGGCAATTGAACCGGTGCCTAGA
GAAGGTGGCGCGGGGTAAACTGGGAAAGTGATGTCGTGTACTGGCTCCGCCTTTTTCCCGAGGGTGGGGG
AGAACCGTATATAAGTGCAGTAGTCGCCGTGAACGTTCTTTTTCGCAACGGGTTTGCCGCCAGAACACAG
GTAAGTGCCGTGTGTGGTTCCCGCGGGCCTGGCCTCTTTACGGGTTATGGCCCTTGCGTGCCTTGAATTA
CTTCCACCTGGCTGCAGTACGTGATTCTTGATCCCGAGCTTCGGGTTGGAAGTGGGTGGGAGAGTTCGAG
GCCTTGCGCTTAAGGAGCCCCTTCGCCTCGTGCTTGAGTTGAGGCCTGGCCTGGGCGCTGGGGCCGCCGC
GTGCGAATCTGGTGGCACCTTCGCGCCTGTCTCGCTGCTTTCGATAAGTCTCTAGCCATTTAAAATTTTT
GATGACCTGCTGCGACGCTTTTTTTCTGGCAAGATAGTCTTGTAAATGCGGGCCAAGATCTGCACACTGG
TATTTCGGTTTTTGGGGCCGCGGGCGGCGACGGGGCCCGTGCGTCCCAGCGCACATGTTCGGCGAGGCGG
GGCCTGCGAGCGCGGCCACCGAGAATCGGACGGGGGTAGTCTCAAGCTGGCCGGCCTGCTCTGGTGCCTG
GCCTCGCGCCGCCGTGTATCGCCCCGCCCTGGGCGGCAAGGCTGGCCCGGTCGGCACCAGTTGCGTGAGC
GGAAAGATGGCCGCTTCCCGGCCCTGCTGCAGGGAGCTCAAAATGGAGGACGCGGCGCTCGGGAGAGCGG
GCGGGTGAGTCACCCACACAAAGGAAAAGGGCCTTTCCGTCCTCAGCCGTCGCTTCATGTGACTCCACGG
AGTACCGGGCGCCGTCCAGGCACCTCGATTAGTTCTCGAGCTTTTGGAGTACGTCGTCTTTAGGTTGGGG
GGAGGGGTTTTATGCGATGGAGTTTCCCCACACTGAGTGGGTGGAGACTGAAGTTAGGCCAGCTTGGCAC
TTGATGTAATTCTCCTTGGAATTTGCCCTTTTTGAGTTTGGATCTTGGTTCATTCTCAAGCCTCAGACAG
TGGTTCAAAGTTTTTTTCTTCCATTTCAGGTGTCGTGAGGCTAGCACCGCCACCATGACGGCTCCTTGCT
CCCAGCCGGCGCAGCTTCCTGGACGCCGCCAGCTCGGGCTGGTGCCGTTCCCGCCGCCGCCGCCGCGGAC
GCCGCTGCTGTGGCTGCTGCTGCTGCTGCTGGCCGCCGTGGCGCCGGCGCGCGGCTGGGAGAGCGGAGAC
CTGGAGTTGTTTGACTTAGTGGAGGAGGTGCAGCTCAACTTCTACCAGTTCCTCGGGGTGCAGCAGGATG
CATCATCTGCAGACATCAGAAAAGCATATCGTAAGCTTTCACTAACTTTACATCCAGACAAGAATAAAGA
TGAAAATGCAGAAACTCAGTTTAGACAATTGGTGGCCATTTATGAAGTTTTAAAGGATGATGAACGAAGG
CAGAGGTATGATGATATTCTGATCAATGGACTTCCAGATTGGCGACAGCCTGTATTCTACTACAGGCGGG
TGAGAAAAATGAGCAATGCTGAGCTGGCATTACTCTTGTTCATTATTCTCACAGTGGGTCATTATGCTGT
GGTTTGGTCAATCTACCTGGAAAAACAACTGGATGAACTACTAAGTAGAAAAAAGAGAGAAAAGAAAAAA
AAGACTGGCAGCAAGAGTGTGGATGTATCAAAACTCGGTGCTTCAGAAAAAAATGAAAGATTGCTGATGA
AACCACAGTGGCATGATTTGCTTCCATGCAAACTGGGGATTTGGTTTTGCCTTACACTAAAAGCATTACC
TCACCTCATCCAGGATGCTGGGCAGTTTTATGCTAAATATAAAGAAACAAGATTGAAGGAAAAGGAAGAT
GCACTGACTAGAACTGAACTTGAAACACTTCAAAAACAGAAGAAAGTTAAAAAACCAAAACCTGAATTTC
CTGTATACACACCTTTAGAAACTACATATATTCAGTCTTATGATCATGGAACTTCCATAGAAGAAATTGA
GGAACAAATGGATGATTGGTTGGAAAACAGGAACCGAACACAGAAAAAACAGGCACCTGAATGGACAGAA
GAGGACCTCAGCCAACTGACAAGAAGTATGGTTAAGTTCCCAGGAGGGACTCCAGGTCGATGGGAAAAGA
TTGCCCACGAATTGGGTCGATCTGTGACAGATGTGACAACCAAAGCCAAGCAACTGAAGGATTCAGTGAC
CTGCTCCCCAGGAATGGTTAGACTCTCCGAACTCAAATCGACAGTTCAGAATTCCAGGCCCATCAAAACG
GCCACCACCTTGCCCGATGACATGATCACCCAGCGAGAGGACGCAGAGGGGGTGGCAGCGGAGGAGGAGC
AGGAGGGAGACTCCGGTGAGCAGGAGACCGGGGCCACTGATGCCCGGCCTCGGAGGCGGAAGCCAGCCAG
GCTGCTGGAGGCTACAGCGAAGCCGGAGCCAGAGGAGAAGTCCAGAGCCAAGCGGCAGAAGGACTTTGAC
ATAGCAGAACAAAACGAGTCCAGCGACGAGGAGAGCCTGAGAAAAGAGAGAGCTCGGTCTGCAGAGGAGC
CGTGGACTCAAAATCAACAGAAACTTCTGGAACTGGCGTTGCAGCAGTACCCAAGGGGATCCTCTGACCG
CTGGGACAAAATAGCCAGATGTGTCCCGTCCAAGAGCAAGGAAGACTGTATCGCTAGGTACAAGTTGCTG
GTTGAACTGGTCCAAAAGAAAAAACAAGCTAAAAGCTAGTAATGAACTAGTCCGTAACTTGAAAGTATTT
CGATTTCTTGGCTTTATATATCTTGTGGAAAGGACGACTGCCGAGGACAAATTACGATGGCACGCGTTAA
GTCGACAATCAACCTCTGGATTACAAAATTTGTGAAAGATTGACTGGTATTCTTAACTATGTTGCTCCTT
TTACGCTATGTGGATACGCTGCTTTAATGCCTTTGTATCATGCTATTGCTTCCCGTATGGCTTTCATTTT
CTCCTCCTTGTATAAATCCTGGTTGCTGTCTCTTTATGAGGAGTTGTGGCCCGTTGTCAGGCAACGTGGC
GTGGTGTGCACTGTGTTTGCTGACGCAACCCCCACTGGTTGGGGCATTGCCACCACCTGTCAGCTCCTTT
CCGGGACTTTCGCTTTCCCCCTCCCTATTGCCACGGCGGAACTCATCGCCGCCTGCCTTGCCCGCTGCTG
GACAGGGGCTCGGCTGTTGGGCACTGACAATTCCGTGGTGTTGTCGGGGAAATCATCGTCCTTTCCTTGG
CTGCTCGCCTGTGTTGCCACCTGGATTCTGCGCGGGACGTCCTTCTGCTACGTCCCTTCGGCCCTCAATC
CAGCGGACCTTCCTTCCCGCGGCCTGCTGCCGGCTCTGCGGCCTCTTCCGCGTCTTCGCCTTCGCCCTCA
GACGAGTCGGATCTCCCTTTGGGCCGCCTCCCCGCGTCGACTTTAAGACCAATGACTTACAAGGCAGCTG
TAGATCTTAGCCACTTTTTAAAAGAAAAGGGGGGACTGGAAGGGCTAATTCACTCCCAACGAAGACAAGA
TCTGCTTTTTGCTTGTACTGGGTCTCTCTGGTTAGACCAGATCTGAGCCTGGGAGCTCTCTGGCTAACTA
GGGAACCCACTGCTTAAGCCTCAATAAAGCTTGCCTTGAGTGCTTCAAGTAGTGTGTGCCCGTCTGTTGT
GTGACTCTGGTAACTAGAGATCCCTCAGACCCTTTTAGTCAGTGTGGAAAATCTCTAGCAGTACGTATAG
TAGTTCATGTCATCTTATTATTCAGTATTTATAACTTGCAAAGAAATGAATATCAGAGAGTGAGAGGAAC
TTGTTTATTGCAGCTTATAATGGTTACAAATAAAGCAATAGCATCACAAATTTCACAAATAAAGCATTTT
TTTCACTGCATTCTAGTTGTGGTTTGTCCAAACTCATCAATGTATCTTATCATGTCTGGCTCTAGCTATC
CCGCCCCTAACTCCGCCCATCCCGCCCCTAACTCCGCCCAGTTCCGCCCATTCTCCGCCCCATGGCTGAC
TAATTTTTTTTATTTATGCAGAGGCCGAGGCCGCCTCGGCCTCTGAGCTATTCCAGAAGTAGTGAGGAGG
CTTTTTTGGAGGCCTAGGGACGTACCCAATTCGCCCTATAGTGAGTCGTATTACGCGCGCTCACTGGCCG
TCGTTTTACAACGTCGTGACTGGGAAAACCCTGGCGTTACCCAACTTAATCGCCTTGCAGCACATCCCCC
TTTCGCCAGCTGGCGTAATAGCGAAGAGGCCCGCACCGATCGCCCTTCCCAACAGTTGCGCAGCCTGAAT
GGCGAATGGG
[124 nt withheld, positions 7361-7484]
C
[91 nt withheld, positions 7486-7576]
A
[49 nt withheld, positions 7578-7626]
CCTTTGACGTTGGAGTCCACGTTCTTT
[37 nt withheld, positions 7654-7690]
ACCCTATCTCGGTCTATTCTTTTGATTTATAAGGGATTTTGCCGATTTCGGCCTATTGGTTAAAAAATGA
GCTGATTTAACAAAAATTTAACGCGAATTTTAACAAAATATTAACGCTTACAATTTAGGTGGCACTTTTC
GGGGAAATGTGCGCGGAACCCCTATTTGTTTATTTTTCTAAATACATTCAAATATGTATCCGCTCATGAG
ACAATAACCCTGATAAATGCTTCAATAATATTGAAAAAGGAAGAGTATGAGTATTCAACATTTCCGTGTC
GCCCTTATTCCCTTTTTTGCGGCATTTTGCCTTCCTGTTTTTGCTCACCCAGAAACGCTGGTGAAAGTAA
AAGATGCTGAAGATCAGTTGGGTGCACGAGTGGGTTACATCGAACTGGATCTCAACAGCGGTAAGATCCT
TGAGAGTTTTCGCCCCGAAGAACGTTTTCCAATGATGAGCACTTTTAAAGTTCTGCTATGTGGCGCGGTA
TTATCCCGTATTGACGCCGGGCAAGAGCAACTCGGTCGCCGCATACACTATTCTCAGAATGACTTGGTTG
AGTACTCACCAGTCACAGAAAAGCATCTTACGGATGGCATGACAGTAAGAGAATTATGCAGTGCTGCCAT
AACCATGAGTGATAACACTGCGGCCAACTTACTTCTGACAACGATCGGAGGACCGAAGGAGCTAACCGCT
TTTTTGCACAACATGGGGGATCATGTAACTCGCCTTGATCGTTGGGAACCGGAGCTGAATGAAGCCATAC
CAAACGACGAGCGTGACACCACGATGCCTGTAGCAATGGCAACAACGTTGCGCAAACTATTAACTGGCGA
ACTACTTACTCTAGCTTCCCGGCAACAATTAATAGACTGGATGGAGGCGGATAAAGTTGCAGGACCACTT
CTGCGCTCGGCCCTTCCGGCTGGCTGGTTTATTGCTGATAAATCTGGAGCCGGTGAGCGTGGGTCTCGCG
GTATCATTGCAGCACTGGGGCCAGATGGTAAGCCCTCCCGTATCGTAGTTATCTACACGACGGGGAGTCA
GGCAACTATGGATGAACGAAATAGACAGATCGCTGAGATAGGTGCCTCACTGATTAAGCATTGGTAACTG
TCAGACCAAGTTTACTCATATATACTTTAGATTGATTTAAAACTTCATTTTTAATTTAAAAGGATCTAGG
TGAAGATCCTTTTTGATAATCTCATGACCAAAATCCCTTAACGTGAGTTTTCGTTCCACTGAGCGTCAGA
CCCCGTAGAAAAGATCAAAGGATCTTCTTGAGATCCTTTTTTTCTGCGCGTAATCTGCTGCTTGCAAACA
AAAAAACCACCGCTACCAGCGGTGGTTTGTTTGCCGGATCAAGAGCTACCAACTCTTTTTCCGAAGGTAA
CTGGCTTCAGCAGAGCGCAGATACCAAATACTGTTCTTCTAGTGTAGCCGTAGTTAGGCCACCACTTCAA
GAACTCTGTAGCACCGCCTACATACCTCGCTCTGCTAATCCTGTTACCAGTGGCTGCTGCCAGTGGCGAT
AAGTCGTGTCTTACCGGGTTGGACTCAAGACGATAGTTACCGGATAAGGCGCAGCGGTCGGGCTGAACGG
GGGGTTCGTGCACACAGCCCAGCTTGGAGCGAACGACCTACACCGAACTGAGATACCTACAGCGTGAGCT
ATGAGAAAGCGCCACGCTTCCCGAAGGGAGAAAGGCGGACAGGTATCCGGTAAGCGGCAGGGTCGGAACA
GGAGAGCGCACGAGGGAGCTTCCAGGGGGAAACGCCTGGTATCTTTATAGTCCTGTCGGGTTTCGCCACC
TCTGACTTGAGCGTCGATTTTTGTGATGCTCGTCAGGGGGGCGGAGCCTATGGAAAAACGCCAGCAACGC
GGCCTTTTTACGGTTCCTGGCCTTTTGCTGGCCTTTTGCTCACATGTTCTTTCCTGCGTTATCCCCTGAT
TCTGTGGATAACCGTATTACCGCCTTTGAGTGAGCTGATACCGCTCGCCGCAGCCGAACGACCGAGCGCA
GCGAGTCAGTGAGCGAGGAAGCGGAAGAGCGCCCAATACGCAAACCGCCTCTCCCCGCGCGTTGGCCGAT
TCATTAATGCAGCTGGCACGACAGGTTTCCCGACTGGAAAGCGGGCAGTGAGCGCAACGCAATTAATGTG
AGTTAGCTCACTCATTAGGCACCCCAGGCTTTACACTTTATGCTTCCGGCTCGTATGTTGTGTGGAATTG
TGAGCGGATAACAATTTCACACAGGAAACAGCTATGACCATGATTACGCCAAGCGCGCAATTAACCCTCA
CTAAAGGGAACAAAAGCTGGAGCTGCAAGC
