>Addgene plasmid #141753 | TFORF0904 | depositor partial sequence | sequence record 277396 | Insert
ACCGCCACCATGACGGCTCCTTGCTCCCAGCCGGCGCAGCTTCCTGGACGCCGCCAGCTCGGGCTGGTGC
CGTTCCCGCCGCCGCCGCCGCGGACGCCGCTGCTGTGGCTGCTGCTGCTGCTGCTGGCCGCCGTGGCGCC
GGCGCGCGGCTGGGAGAGCGGAGACCTGGAGTTGTTTGACTTAGTGGAGGAGGTGCAGCTCAACTTCTAC
CAGTTCCTCGGGGTGCAGCAGGATGCATCATCTGCAGACATCAGAAAAGCATATCGTAAGCTTTCACTAA
CTTTACATCCAGACAAGAATAAAGATGAAAATGCAGAAACTCAGTTTAGACAATTGGTGGCCATTTATGA
AGTTTTAAAGGATGATGAACGAAGGCAGAGGTATGATGATATTCTGATCAATGGACTTCCAGATTGGCGA
CAGCCTGTATTCTACTACAGGCGGGTGAGAAAAATGAGCAATGCTGAGCTGGCATTACTCTTGTTCATTA
TTCTCACAGTGGGTCATTATGCTGTGGTTTGGTCAATCTACCTGGAAAAACAACTGGATGAACTACTAAG
TAGAAAAAAGAGAGAAAAGAAAAAAAAGACTGGCAGCAAGAGTGTGGATGTATCAAAACTCGGTGCTTCA
GAAAAAAATGAAAGATTGCTGATGAAACCACAGTGGCATGATTTGCTTCCATGCAAACTGGGGATTTGGT
TTTGCCTTACACTAAAAGCATTACCTCACCTCATCCAGGATGCTGGGCAGTTTTATGCTAAATATAAAGA
AACAAGATTGAAGGAAAAGGAAGATGCACTGACTAGAACTGAACTTGAAACACTTCAAAAACAGAAGAAA
GTTAAAAAACCAAAACCTGAATTTCCTGTATACACACCTTTAGAAACTACATATATTCAGTCTTATGATC
ATGGAACTTCCATAGAAGAAATTGAGGAACAAATGGATGATTGGTTGGAAAACAGGAACCGAACACAGAA
AAAACAGGCACCTGAATGGACAGAAGAGGACCTCAGCCAACTGACAAGAAGTATGGTTAAGTTCCCAGGA
GGGACTCCAGGTCGATGGGAAAAGATTGCCCACGAATTGGGTCGATCTGTGACAGATGTGACAACCAAAG
CCAAGCAACTGAAGGATTCAGTGACCTGCTCCCCAGGAATGGTTAGACTCTCCGAACTCAAATCGACAGT
TCAGAATTCCAGGCCCATCAAAACGGCCACCACCTTGCCCGATGACATGATCACCCAGCGAGAGGACGCA
GAGGGGGTGGCAGCGGAGGAGGAGCAGGAGGGAGACTCCGGTGAGCAGGAGACCGGGGCCACTGATGCCC
GGCCTCGGAGGCGGAAGCCAGCCAGGCTGCTGGAGGCTACAGCGAAGCCGGAGCCAGAGGAGAAGTCCAG
AGCCAAGCGGCAGAAGGACTTTGACATAGCAGAACAAAACGAGTCCAGCGACGAGGAGAGCCTGAGAAAA
GAGAGAGCTCGGTCTGCAGAGGAGCCGTGGACTCAAAATCAACAGAAACTTCTGGAACTGGCGTTGCAGC
AGTACCCAAGGGGATCCTCTGACCGCTGGGACAAAATAGCCAGATGTGTCCCGTCCAAGAGCAAGGAAGA
CTGTATCGCTAGGTACAAGTTGCTGGTTGAACTGGTCCAAAAGAAAAAACAAGCTAAAAGCTAGTAATGA
ACTAGTCCGTAACTTGAAAGTATTTCGATTTCTTGGCTTTATATATCTTGTGGAAAGGACGACTGCCGAG
GACAAATTACGATGGC
