>Addgene plasmid #141753 | TFORF0904 | depositor partial sequence | sequence record 277397 | Barcode
CTGCCGAGGACAAATTACGATGGC
